Addgene plasmid #226783: pFB-EPCP1
Purpose: Expression of Z-tagged LRRK2 RCKW using Baculoviruses
Depositing lab: Sebastian Mathea. Depositing organization: Buchmann Institute for Molecular Life Sciences. Publication: A designed ankyrin-repeat protein that targets Parkinson's disease-associated LRRK2. Dederer V, Sanz Murillo M, Karasmanis EP, Hatch KS, Chatterjee D, Preuss F, Abdul Azeez KR, Nguyen LV, Galicia C, Dreier B, Pluckthun A, Versees W, Mathea S, Leschziner AE, Reck-Peterson SL, Knapp S. J Biol Chem. 2024 Jul;300(7):107469. doi: 10.1016/j.jbc.2024.107469. Epub 2024 Jun 12. PubMed 38876305.
Backbone
  Vector backbone: pFB-6HZB
  Vector type: Insect Expression
Growth in bacteria
  Bacterial resistance: Ampicillin, 100 μg/mL
  Growth temperature: 37°C
  Growth strain: DH5alpha
  Copy number: Unknown
Gene/Insert
  Gene/Insert name: Leucine-rich repeat kinase 2
  Species: H. sapiens (human)
  Insert size (bp): 3854
  Mutation: Amino acids deleted 1-1326
  Entrez Gene: LRRK2 (a.k.a. AURA17, DARDARIN, PARK8, RIPK7, ROCO2)
  Tag / fusion protein: His-Z-TEV (N terminal on backbone)
  Cloning method: Ligation Independent Cloning
  Sequencing primers: 5′ TATTCATACCGTCCCACCA
Terms and licenses: Academic/Nonprofit Terms; Industry Terms: Not Available to Industry
How to cite: pFB-EPCP1 was a gift from Sebastian Mathea (Addgene plasmid # 226783 ; http://n2t.net/addgene:226783 ; RRID:Addgene_226783)
