[The description below was written by a language model from this plasmid's Addgene catalogue record and pLannotate feature annotations shown in this document.]
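Description:
pFB-EPCP1 is a baculovirus transfer (donor) plasmid built on the pFB-6HZB backbone, a pFastBac-type vector for protein production in insect cells. In bacteria it is maintained through a high-copy ColE1/pUC-type origin and selected with ampicillin via the β-lactamase gene. An f1 origin is also present. The expression cassette lies between the Tn7L and Tn7R ends of a mini-Tn7 element, together with a gentamicin acetyltransferase gene driven by the Pc integron promoter. This layout is typical of systems in which the cassette and the gentamicin marker are transposed into a baculovirus shuttle genome (bacmid) in E. coli, and the recombinant bacmid is then used to generate virus.

The payload is a truncated human leucine-rich repeat kinase 2 (LRRK2) lacking amino acids 1–1326. This leaves the C-terminal portion that the record calls RCKW, generally understood as the ROC, COR, kinase and WD40 domains. It was inserted by ligation-independent cloning. The strong, very late polyhedrin promoter from Autographa californica drives transcription, which is terminated by an SV40 polyadenylation signal. The backbone supplies an N-terminal His-Z-TEV tag. The feature table shows this as a polyhistidine tract followed by a fragment of Staphylococcus aureus protein A, from which the IgG-binding Z domain is derived, directly upstream of the LRRK2 coding sequence. The TEV protease site listed in the catalogue entry is not annotated separately; it would allow the tag to be removed after affinity purification.

The stated purpose is baculovirus-mediated expression of Z-tagged LRRK2 RCKW. The associated publication concerns a designed ankyrin-repeat protein that targets Parkinson's disease-associated LRRK2.
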