Features (pLannotate 1.2.2; 17 found; start..end, strand, type, name):
   1520..1726    -  CDS            spa (fragment): SPA_STAAE - Experimental evidence at protein level: Swiss-Prot protein existence level 1. Plays a role in the inhibition of the host innate and adaptive immune responses. Possesses five immunoglobulin-binding domains that capture both the fragment crystallizable region (Fc region) and the Fab region (part of Ig that identifies antigen) of immunoglobulins (By similarity). In turn, Staphylococcus aureus is protected from phagocytic killing via inhibition of Ig Fc region. In addition, the host elicited B-cell response is prevented due to a decrease of antibody-secreting cell proliferation that en
   1739..1756    -  CDS            9xHis (fragment): 9xHis affinity tag
   1864..1955    -  promoter       polyhedrin promoter: polh from Autographa californica; promoter for the baculovirus polyhedrin gene
   1982..2329    +  CDS            YPR2_ECOLX (fragment): Protein predicted: Swiss-Prot protein existence level 4. From Escherichia coli.
   2307..2335    +  promoter       Pc promoter: intI1 (promoter lies within the coding sequence); class 1 integron promoter
   2524..3057    +  CDS            GmR: gentamycin acetyltransferase; aacC1; confers resistance to gentamycin
   3124..3348    +  mobile_element Tn7R: mini-Tn7 element (right end of the Tn7 transposon) Tn7
   3416..3467    +  misc_feature   bom (fragment): basis of mobility region from pBR322
   3653..4241    -  rep_origin     ori: high-copy-number ColE1/pMB1/pBR322/pUC origin of replication
   4412..5272    -  CDS            AmpR: β-lactamase; bla; confers resistance to ampicillin, carbenicillin, and related antibiotics
   5273..5377    -  promoter       AmpR promoter: bla
   5403..5857    -  rep_origin     f1 ori (sequence partly withheld): f1 bacteriophage origin of replication; arrow indicates direction of (+) strand synthesis
   5862..5878    -  CDS            lacZα (fragment): LacZα fragment of β-galactosidase; lacZ fragment
   6041..6206    +  mobile_element Tn7L: mini-Tn7 element (left end of the Tn7 transposon) Tn7
   6235..6369    -  polyA_signal   SV40 poly(A) signal: SV40 polyadenylation signal
   6392..6475    -  CDS            large T antigen (fragment): large T antigen from SV40 (simian virus 40)
   6502..1537    -  CDS            LRRK2 (fragment) (across the origin): LRRK2_HUMAN - Also known as PARK8. Experimental evidence at protein level: Swiss-Prot protein existence level 1. Serine/threonine-protein kinase which phosphorylates a broad range of proteins involved in multiple processes such as neuronal plasticity, autophagy, and vesicle trafficking (PubMed:20949042, PubMed:22012985, PubMed:26824392, PubMed:29125462, PubMed:28720718, PubMed:29127255, PubMed:30398148, PubMed:29212815, PubMed:30635421, PubMed:21850687, PubMed:23395371, PubMed:17114044, PubMed:24687852, PubMed:26014385, PubMed:25201882). Is a key regulator of RAB GTPases by regulating the GTP/
>Addgene plasmid #226783 | pFB-EPCP1 | addgene full sequence | sequence record 450970 | Addgene NGS Result
CCTCGGCCTTCTTCATCAGGTCGTCCAGCAGGATCTTCTGGTGTTCCTCGCCGTCGTTGAATGAGTACAG
AGCCCACTTCTTCAGCAAGGTTTCACCCTCTCCGCAGATGTCGATCTCCAGCAGACCTGGGAACCATTCC
TCCATCAGAGAGTCGATGTGGTCGACCACTTGACCCAGCAGGATGCATCCCTTCCTGCAGCTTGGCACAG
TGATCTTCAGGAAGGACTCGGGGTGGTTGTCCAGCACTTCGCTACCGACCAGGCAGTAGGCTTCGGGGGA
CCAGTTCAGGTAGATTCCCTGACGCCAGTACATCCTGTTTGGCCTCAGAGCCCTCTCTCTGCCGCTGAGC
ATGTAGGGGGAGATTTCCAGCAGCCTGTTGATCAGACGGCTCCAGAAACCCATGGGGAAGTAAGGCATCT
CGTACAGGCGGATGATGATCTCGCTGTTTTCGCAGTGAGGCAGTTCGATGACTGGTCTGTGGTCGGACAG
AGAGCTAGGCACCAGCAGGTATTCCTCGCCGATTGGCAGAGCGATCTGGAACTTCTCCAGCAGCTTGAAG
TACTGGGACATGTAGTTCTTAGGGAACTTACGCTTCTTTGACAGGAACTTCTCGACGTCGCGTCTAGAGA
TGATGCCCTTTGGGTGCTTGGGGCAACCTTCCACCTTGACGGTCAGGATCTGGGCCATGATCTTGCACAG
CCACTTAGGTTCCACGAAGTACAGGTCTGACAGCTGCAGGGCTGGGTCCTGGAAGTGCAGCAGCACTCCA
GACTCGTTCAGGAAGTGGACAGCGTGTGGCAGTTCGTTCTCGTCCAGCTGCAGCTGGTTTTCCCTGACCA
GCTGCAGCAGCCTCTTACGGTCGATCACTGGGAACTCGATGGGGACGTTCTTACGCTCGGACAGGATGAT
CTTTTCCAGCTCCACGTAGCAGTCAGGGATCAGCTGGCCGACCACCAGCTGGTCGCGGATCTTGAAGTTC
AGGCTCTCGTTGATGATAGTCTTTCTCAGCTTGGCCAGAGCGTCGGATTCCTCGGTGGCGTTGACGAAGT
GGTAGTCCCTGATAGCTGGGAAGCCACGCTTGTTCAGCAGCTCCTTGGTGATCTTGCTCATGCAAGCCTT
GCGCTGCTTTTCGTCGGACACGTCCAGGTGAGTACCCACCAGGATGACTGGGGATGAAGAGGCTCTAGCC
TTGATGTTGAACAGCCAGGGCTTCATGGCGTCGACCTCAGCCTGTCCCTTTGACAGGTCGTACACGGCCA
GGTACAGAGCCCTCTGAGTCATGAAGTGGGGGTGGGTAGAGTAGAATTCCTCACGGCCGGCGAAGTCCCA
CACGTTCAGGACCAGGTCGCGCTTTCTCTTGTCGCGGATCTGGATAGGCCAGTCCTTCACGTCGATTCCG
ACAGTAGCGCTCTGCATGCCCAGGTCGGACTTCTTGGTCTTCATCAGCTGCTGCAGCAGAGTGGTCTTGC
CGCTACCGGTGTTACCGACGATCATCAGCTTCATACGGTTGTAGGGCACAGCCTTCTTCATGGACTGGAA
GTACAGGTTCTCAGTTCCCTTAGGCTGGGCGTCGTTCAGCTTCTTGGCTTCAGCCAGCAGGTTAGCGGAC
TGTGATGGGTCGTCGCGCAGGGATCTGATGAAGGCCCTACGCTGCTCCCTGTTCAGGTTGGGCAGGTGAC
GGATCTCGCGTCTAGCCCTACGGCGTTCCTTGTTGAACTTGTTGTCCACTCCGCTGGAGTGGTGGTGGTG
GTGGTGTCCCATGCGGCCGCGACTAGTGAGCTCGTCGACGTAGGCCTTTGAATTCCGCGCGCTTCGGACC
GGGATCCGCGCCCGATGGTGGGACGGTATGAATAATCCGGAATATTTATAGGTTTTTTTATTACAAAACT
GTTACGAAAACAGTAAAATACTTATTTATTTGCGAGATGGTTATCATTTTAATTATCTCCATGATCTATT
AATATTCCGGAGTATACGTAGCCAACCACTAGAACTATAGCTAGAGTCCTGGGCGAACAAACGATGCTCG
CCTTCCAGAAAACCGAGGATGCGAACCACTTCATCCGGGGTCAGCACCACCGGCAAGCGCCGCGACGGCC
GAGGTCTTCCGATCTCCTGAAGCCAGGGCAGATCCGTGCACAGCACCTTGCCGTAGAAGAACAGCAAGGC
CGCCAATGCCTGACGATGCGTGGAGACCGAAACCTTGCGCTCGTTCGCCAGCCAGGACAGAAATGCCTCG
ACTTCGCTGCTGCCCAAGGTTGCCGGGTGACGCACACCGTGGAAACGGATGAAGGCACGAACCCAGTTGA
CATAAGCCTGTTCGGTTCGTAAACTGTAATGCAAGTAGCGTATGCGCTCACGCAACTGGTCCAGAACCTT
GACCGAACGCAGCGGTGGTAACGGCGCAGTGGCGGTTTTCATGGCTTGTTATGACTGTTTTTTTGTACAG
TCTATGCCTCGGGCATCCAAGCAGCAAGCGCGTTACGCCGTGGGTCGATGTTTGATGTTATGGAGCAGCA
ACGATGTTACGCAGCAGCAACGATGTTACGCAGCAGGGCAGTCGCCCTAAAACAAAGTTAGGTGGCTCAA
GTATGGGCATCATTCGCACATGTAGGCTCGGCCCTGACCAAGTCAAATCCATGCGGGCTGCTCTTGATCT
TTTCGGTCGTGAGTTCGGAGACGTAGCCACCTACTCCCAACATCAGCCGGACTCCGATTACCTCGGGAAC
TTGCTCCGTAGTAAGACATTCATCGCGCTTGCTGCCTTCGACCAAGAAGCGGTTGTTGGCGCTCTCGCGG
CTTACGTTCTGCCCAAGTTTGAGCAGCCGCGTAGTGAGATCTATATCTATGATCTCGCAGTCTCCGGCGA
GCACCGGAGGCAGGGCATTGCCACCGCGCTCATCAATCTCCTCAAGCATGAGGCCAACGCGCTTGGTGCT
TATGTGATCTACGTGCAAGCAGATTACGGTGACGATCCCGCAGTGGCTCTCTATACAAAGTTGGGCATAC
GGGAAGAAGTGATGCACTTTGATATCGACCCAAGTACCGCCACCTAACAATTCGTTCAAGCCGAGATCGG
CTTCCCGGCCGCGGAGTTGTTCGGTAAATTGTCACAACGCCGCGAATATAGTCTTTACCATGCCCTTGGC
CACGCCCCTCTTTAATACGACGGGCAATTTGCACTTCAGAAAATGAAGAGTTTGCTTTAGCCATAACAAA
AGTCCAGTATGCTTTTTCACAGCATAACTGGACTGATTTCAGTTTACAACTATTCTGTCTAGTTTAAGAC
TTTATTGTCATAGTTTAGATCTATTTTGTTCAGTTTAAGACTTTATTGTCCGCCCACACCCGCTTACGCA
GGGCATCCATTTATTACTCAACCGTAACCGATTTTGCCAGGTTACGCGGCTGGTCTATGCGGTGTGAAAT
ACCGCACAGATGCGTAAGGAGAAAATACCGCATCAGGCGCTCTTCCGCTTCCTCGCTCACTGACTCGCTG
CGCTCGGTCGTTCGGCTGCGGCGAGCGGTATCAGCTCACTCAAAGGCGGTAATACGGTTATCCACAGAAT
CAGGGGATAACGCAGGAAAGAACATGTGAGCAAAAGGCCAGCAAAAGGCCAGGAACCGTAAAAAGGCCGC
GTTGCTGGCGTTTTTCCATAGGCTCCGCCCCCCTGACGAGCATCACAAAAATCGACGCTCAAGTCAGAGG
TGGCGAAACCCGACAGGACTATAAAGATACCAGGCGTTTCCCCCTGGAAGCTCCCTCGTGCGCTCTCCTG
TTCCGACCCTGCCGCTTACCGGATACCTGTCCGCCTTTCTCCCTTCGGGAAGCGTGGCGCTTTCTCATAG
CTCACGCTGTAGGTATCTCAGTTCGGTGTAGGTCGTTCGCTCCAAGCTGGGCTGTGTGCACGAACCCCCC
GTTCAGCCCGACCGCTGCGCCTTATCCGGTAACTATCGTCTTGAGTCCAACCCGGTAAGACACGACTTAT
CGCCACTGGCAGCAGCCACTGGTAACAGGATTAGCAGAGCGAGGTATGTAGGCGGTGCTACAGAGTTCTT
GAAGTGGTGGCCTAACTACGGCTACACTAGAAGAACAGTATTTGGTATCTGCGCTCTGCTGAAGCCAGTT
ACCTTCGGAAAAAGAGTTGGTAGCTCTTGATCCGGCAAACAAACCACCGCTGGTAGCGGTGGTTTTTTTG
TTTGCAAGCAGCAGATTACGCGCAGAAAAAAAGGATCTCAAGAAGATCCTTTGATCTTTTCTACGGGGTC
TGACGCTCAGTGGAACGAAAACTCACGTTAAGGGATTTTGGTCATGAGATTATCAAAAAGGATCTTCACC
TAGATCCTTTTAAATTAAAAATGAAGTTTTAAATCAATCTAAAGTATATATGAGTAAACTTGGTCTGACA
GTTACCAATGCTTAATCAGTGAGGCACCTATCTCAGCGATCTGTCTATTTCGTTCATCCATAGTTGCCTG
ACTCCCCGTCGTGTAGATAACTACGATACGGGAGGGCTTACCATCTGGCCCCAGTGCTGCAATGATACCG
CGAGACCCACGCTCACCGGCTCCAGATTTATCAGCAATAAACCAGCCAGCCGGAAGGGCCGAGCGCAGAA
GTGGTCCTGCAACTTTATCCGCCTCCATCCAGTCTATTAATTGTTGCCGGGAAGCTAGAGTAAGTAGTTC
GCCAGTTAATAGTTTGCGCAACGTTGTTGCCATTGCTACAGGCATCGTGGTGTCACGCTCGTCGTTTGGT
ATGGCTTCATTCAGCTCCGGTTCCCAACGATCAAGGCGAGTTACATGATCCCCCATGTTGTGCAAAAAAG
CGGTTAGCTCCTTCGGTCCTCCGATCGTTGTCAGAAGTAAGTTGGCCGCAGTGTTATCACTCATGGTTAT
GGCAGCACTGCATAATTCTCTTACTGTCATGCCATCCGTAAGATGCTTTTCTGTGACTGGTGAGTACTCA
ACCAAGTCATTCTGAGAATAGTGTATGCGGCGACCGAGTTGCTCTTGCCCGGCGTCAATACGGGATAATA
CCGCGCCACATAGCAGAACTTTAAAAGTGCTCATCATTGGAAAACGTTCTTCGGGGCGAAAACTCTCAAG
GATCTTACCGCTGTTGAGATCCAGTTCGATGTAACCCACTCGTGCACCCAACTGATCTTCAGCATCTTTT
ACTTTCACCAGCGTTTCTGGGTGAGCAAAAACAGGAAGGCAAAATGCCGCAAAAAAGGGAATAAGGGCGA
CACGGAAATGTTGAATACTCATACTCTTCCTTTTTCAATATTATTGAAGCATTTATCAGGGTTATTGTCT
CATGAGCGGATACATATTTGAATGTATTTAGAAAAATAAACAAATAGGGGTTCCGCGCACATTTCCCCGA
AAAGTGCCACCTAAATTGTAAGCGTTAATATTTTGTTAAAATTCGCGTTAAATTTTTGTTAAATCAGCTC
ATTTTTTAACCAATAGGCCGAAATCGGCAAAATCCCTTATAAATCAAAAGAATAGACCGAGATAGGGT
[37 nt withheld, positions 5529-5565]
AAGAACGTGGACTCCAACGTCAAAGG
[49 nt withheld, positions 5592-5640]
T
[91 nt withheld, positions 5642-5732]
G
[124 nt withheld, positions 5734-5857]
CCCATTCGCCATTCAGGCTGCAAATAAGCGTTGATATTCAGTCAATTACAAACATTAATAACGAAGAGAT
GACAGAAAAATTTTCATTCTGTGACAGAGAAAAAGTAGCCGAAGATGACGGTTTGTCACATGGAGTTGGC
AGGATGTTTGATTAAAAACATAACAGGAAGAAAAATGCCCCGCTGTGGGCGGACAAAATAGTTGGGAACT
GGGAGGGGTGGAAATGGAGTTTTTAAGGATTATTTAGGGAAGAGTGACAAAATAGATGGGAACTGGGTGT
AGCGTCGTAAGCTAATACGAAAATTAAAAATGACAAAATAGTTTGGAACTAGATTTCACTTATCTGGTTC
GGATCTCCTAGGCTCAAGCAGTGATCAGATCCAGACATGATAAGATACATTGATGAGTTTGGACAAACCA
CAACTAGAATGCAGTGAAAAAAATGCTTTATTTGTGAAATTTGTGATGCTATTGCTTTATTTGTAACCAT
TATAAGCTGCAATAAACAAGTTAACAACAACAATTGCATTCATTTTATGTTTCAGGTTCAGGGGGAGGTG
TGGGAGGTTTTTTAAAGCAAGTAAAACCTCTACAAATGTGGTATGGCTGATTATGATCCTCTAGTACTTC
TCGACAAGCTTTCACTCCACAGAGGTCCTACGCATCTTCTCAGCCAGTTCCTTGCGGACCTCGATGTGCT
TTTCCAGGTTCTGCACTTCGTGTGGCAGGTTGATGTCCCAGACAGTCAGGCATGACTGGATCTCCTTCTG
CTTCTGAGTACCTTCGGTGTTCTTTCTGTTGTATCCCAGCACCAGCATGACGTTCTTCAGTGAGCCCAGC
TGAGCGGTCATCATCACGCGCACGGAGTTGCAGAAGTTGTAGATGACACGGATCAGGCGTCTAGTAGACA
GGTCCAGCAGCAGGATGTGACCTCCGCCAGTACCGATCCACAGGGCGGTGTTCTTCTGCAGGCACAGGGT
CTTCACGCGTCCAGAGTAGCTCATCTTGTGCTTGCTCTCCTTGTTTTCCTTCACCATGACCTCTCTCAGG
AAGTGGACGCAGTCGATCAGGCCGCACAGCTTCTCAGTCTTCTTGTCCCACACTTCCACGACGGGGGAGT
TCTGCTTGGCGATGTACAGAGCAGTGTCCACGACCACGGTGATGATGTTGGAGTCTGAGAAGGCAGCGTA
TGAGAACAGCTGAGAAGTCCTGGTCTCGATCAGCTTCTGGATAGTGAAGTCGTTAGAGAAGCTGAAGATC
TTGGTACCGCAACCTCCCCACATGACGTTACGCTCAGTGCTGTTGGTGGATTCTGACAGGCACATCAGAG
GGGTGGACACGTTGCCGATGTTCAGGATCTTCAGTGGGGCAGCACCCTTCAGCTTGACAGTCTTGTCCTC
GAAGATGGCCAGCTTGCCGTCAGCGGTACCCACCAGCAGGAAGTTCTTCTGCTTTGACTGCTTAGAGAAG
CTGTTGCAGTACAGGCAAGTCACAGAGTCGGTCATCTTCTCCAGAGTGTGGCGCTTCTTGCCGTCTTCGG
TGTTGATGACCAGCAGAGTTCCGCTCTGGGTGCCGGACACGATCCATGACTCCTTTTCCACTGGCAGGTG
GACCAGAGCCAGGCAGAGGATGCGTGAGTCAGCGACTTCCTCAGAAGTGTATCCCTCGGTGTTCAGGTCC
AGGAAGGACAGCTGACCACGGTCGGTGTGGCCGCAACCCAGCCAGATAGAGGCGTTTCTGCTGTTGTGGT
GGGTAGCCACCATGCACTCCACGATGACGTTCTTAGGCAGCAGGATCCTACGAGTCAGGCAGACCAGTTC
GGCTGAGTTCAGGATGTCGAACACCTGAGCAGAGGTGGGGCGCTCCTGAGGGTTTTCCTTCAGGCACTGC
TTGATCAGCTTCTCGACCATAGGCCATGGAGCGCATCCGTATTCCTTCACGGGGTCAGGCAGCTTGCCCT
GGATCTCCAGTTCGTCGAACTCGTTAGGGAACTTCAGACCTTCGACGATCCTGCCACCAGTGGTCAGGAT
GTCGTACAGCAGCAGGCCGAAGCTGTACACGTCAGCCTGCTGGTTGTAGATCACGTTACCGCGGGCGACC
TCTGGAGCTCTGAAACCGGGAGTTCCTTCGGAGGTCTTGATACCCATACGGCAGCAGTACTGGGCGATTC
CGTAGTCGGCGATCTTAGCGATGATGGCAGCGTTGGGGTACAGGGTGAACAGCAGGACGTTGTGAGGCTT
CAGGTCGCGGTAGATGATCATAGCTGAGTGCAGGTATCTCAGTCCGTCAGCCACGTGCAGAGCGATCCTG
TGTTGCAGAGTTCTGGTCAGAGAGGCCTTGTCCTGCTGCAGCAGACGGTCCAGGGATCCCTTTGAAGCCA
GCTCCATGACCAGCATCCTGGGACGGATGCCGGCAGCCAGCAGAGAGATCAGGCTAGGGTGGTGCAGGTG
GCACAGGACCACCAGTTCCTGGCGCAGCAGTCTCAGGCTGGTGTGCTTGTTGAAGATCTTCACGGCGACT
TCTTCACCCTCGTAAGCAGCCCTGTACACAGAACCGAATGATCCGTCGCCCAGCAGGAATTCAGGAGCCT
GCTCGAATTCCAGCTCGTCGTTGTTCAGCATGATGTTCCTTGGCAGGTCAGCCAGGATCAGGTCAGGAGC
GATCTGAGAGATAGGGATAGTCAGACGAGGCTGGTCTGGGTTCACCAGCAGGTCTCCTT
